>Addgene plasmid #176719 | pYCTK015 | addgene full sequence | sequence record 351561 | Addgene NGS Result
ATTCTGTGGATAACCGTAGTCGGTCTCATATGTTGAAATCTTTCTCTTTGTTCTTAGCCTTTGCTTTAAC
TTCTATTACAGTTTCTGCTGCTCCAATTAATATTACTGATTCTGATCCAGTTATTCCAAGAGAATCTATT
TGTGGTTTCTTAGATTTAACAGATGCTGAAGATTTGGCATTATTACCTGTTTCTAATGGTACTCATTCTG
GTATTTTAGTTGTTAATACAACTATTTTAGCTCAAGCTTTTGGTTCAGATGATATTTTGACAAAAAGAGA
TGCAAATGCAGAGGCAGAAGCTGATCCTTGGAGATGGTTATCACTTTCTAGAGGCCAACCAATGTACAAA
AGAGATGCCAATGCCGAAGCAGATGCAGAACCTTGGCGTTGGCTAAGTTTGTCCAGAGGTCAGCCAATGT
ATAAGAGAGATGCTAATGCTGAAGCTGATGCTGAACCATGGAGATGGTTGTCTTTGTCACGTGGTCAACC
GATGTATAAACGTGATGCTAATGCTGAAGCCGATGCGGAGCCATGGAGGTGGCTGTCTTTAGCAAGAGGA
CAACCTATGTACTAAGGATCCTGAGACCAGACCAATAAAAAACGCCCGGCGGCAACCGAGCGTTCTGAAC
AAATCCAGATGGAGTTCTGAGGTCATTACTGGATCTATCAACAGGAGTCCAAGCGAGCTCGATATCAAAT
TACGCCCCGCCCTGCCACTCATCGCAGTACTGTTGTAATTCATTAAGCATTCTGCCGACATGGAAGCCAT
CACAAACGGCATGATGAACCTGAATCGCCAGCGGCATCAGCACCTTGTCGCCTTGCGTATAATATTTGCC
CATGGTGAAAACGGGGGCGAAGAAGTTGTCCATATTGGCCACGTTTAAATCAAAACTGGTGAAACTCACC
CAGGGATTGGCTGAAACGAAAAACATATTCTCAATAAACCCTTTAGGGAAATAGGCCAGGTTTTCACCGT
AACACGCCACATCTTGCGAATATATGTGTAGAAACTGCCGGAAATCGTCGTGGTATTCACTCCAGAGCGA
TGAAAACGTTTCAGTTTGCTCATGGAAAACGGTGTAACAAGGGTGAACACTATCCCATATCACCAGCTCA
CCGTCTTTCATTGCCATACGAAATTCCGGATGAGCATTCATCAGGCGGGCAAGAATGTGAATAAAGGCCG
GATAAAACTTGTGCTTATTTTTCTTTACGGTCTTTAAAAAGGCCGTAATATCCAGCTGAACGGTCTGGTT
ATAGGTACATTGAGCAACTGACTGAAATGCCTCAAAATGTTCTTTACGATGCCATTGGGATATATCAACG
GTGGTATATCCAGTGATTTTTTTCTCCATTTTAGCTTCCTTAGCTCCTGAAAATCTCGATAACTCAAAAA
ATACGCCCGGTAGTGATCTTATTTCATTATGGTGAAAGTTGGAACCTCTTACGTGCCCGATCAATCATGA
CCAAAATCCCTTAACGTGAGTTTTCGTTCCACTGAGCGTCAGACCCCGTAGAAAAGATCAAAGGATCTTC
TTGAGATCCTTTTTTTCTGCGCGTAATCTGCTGCTTGCAAACAAAAAAACCACCGCTACCAGCGGTGGTT
TGTTTGCCGGATCAAGAGCTACCAACTCTTTTTCCGAAGGTAACTGGCTTCAGCAGAGCGCAGATACCAA
ATACTGTTCTTCTAGTGTAGCCGTAGTTAGGCCACCACTTCAAGAACTCTGTAGCACCGCCTACATACCT
CGCTCTGCTAATCCTGTTACCAGTGGCTGCTGCCAGTGGCGATAAGTCGTGTCTTACCGGGTTGGACTCA
AGACGATAGTTACCGGATAAGGCGCAGCGGTCGGGCTGAACGGGGGGTTCGTGCACACAGCCCAGCTTGG
AGCGAACGACCTACACCGAACTGAGATACCTACAGCGTGAGCTATGAGAAAGCGCCACGCTTCCCGAAGG
GAGAAAGGCGGACAGGTATCCGGTAAGCGGCAGGGTCGGAACAGGAGAGCGCACGAGGGAGCTTCCAGGG
GGAAACGCCTGGTATCTTTATAGTCCTGTCGGGTTTCGCCACCTCTGACTTGAGCGTCGATTTTTGTGAT
GCTCGTCAGGGGGGCGGAGCCTATGGAAAAACGCCAGCAACGCGGCCTTTTTACGGTTCCTGGCCTTTTG
CTGGCCTTTTGCTCACATGTTCTTTCCTGCGTTATCCCCTG
Features (pLannotate 1.2.2; 4 found; start..end, strand, type, name):
    595..629     -  terminator     lambda t0 terminator: minimal transcription terminator from phage lambda (Scholtissek and Grosse, 1987)
    703..1359    -  CDS            cat: CAT_ECOLX - Experimental evidence at protein level: Swiss-Prot protein existence level 1. This enzyme is an effector of chloramphenicol resistance in bacteria. From Escherichia coli. This protein is used as a marker in many commonly used cloning vectors, such as pACYC184.
   1360..1457    -  promoter       cat promoter: promoter of the E. coli cat gene encoding chloramphenicol acetyltransferase
   1541..2129    +  rep_origin     ori: high-copy-number ColE1/pMB1/pBR322/pUC origin of replication
