[The description below was written by a language model from this plasmid's Addgene catalogue record and pLannotate feature annotations shown in this document.]
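Description:
pYCTK015 is a level 0 (L0) part plasmid from a Golden Gate toolkit for engineering cell-cell communication in Saccharomyces cerevisiae. It is built on the pYTK001 part-entry backbone and is a small construct of about 2.2 kb, propagated in E. coli. The annotated backbone features are a ColE1/pMB1-type origin of replication and a chloramphenicol acetyltransferase (cat) gene driven by its native promoter and followed by a lambda t0 terminator, giving chloramphenicol selection. The catalogue lists the plasmid as low copy, whereas the automated annotation labels the origin as a high-copy ColE1/pUC type; the record does not resolve this difference. No yeast origin or yeast selection marker is annotated, consistent with a storage plasmid for a part rather than a yeast expression vector.

The insert, mfalpha1Lt, is the alpha-factor mating pheromone gene of Lachancea thermotolerans, codon-optimized for expression in S. cerevisiae. It was inserted by Golden Gate cloning through BsmBI sites that were destroyed in the process. The feature table does not annotate the insert itself; it presumably lies in the unannotated region of roughly 590 bp at the start of the sequence. No promoter or terminator for yeast expression is recorded, so these would be supplied by other toolkit parts during assembly of a transcription unit. Within the toolkit this gene serves as a "sender" part: cells expressing it secrete a species-specific pheromone that can be detected by cells carrying a cognate receptor, allowing construction of synthetic multicellular yeast signalling networks with defined specificity.
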