Addgene plasmid #176719: pYCTK015
Purpose: The plasmid is part of a GG toolkit for cell-cell communication in S. cerevisiae. This plasmid is an L0 part plasmid and contains the alpha-factor gene of Lachancea thermotolerans (sender part).
Depositing lab: Victor Sourjik. Depositing organization: Max Planck Institute for Terrestrial Microbiology. Publication: Construction of multicellular yeast networks using the communication toolkit with variable specificity and attenuation. Krink N, Loechner AC, Anders A, Kahnt J, Rensing S, Hochberg G, Sourjik V. bioRxiv 2021 10.1101/2021.09.27.462023.
Backbone
  Vector backbone: pYTK001
  Vector type: Synthetic Biology
Growth in bacteria
  Bacterial resistance: Chloramphenicol, 25 μg/mL
  Growth temperature: 37°C
  Growth strain: DH5alpha
  Copy number: Low Copy
Gene/Insert
  Gene/Insert name: mfalpha1Lt
  Species: Lachancea thermotolerans
  Mutation: Codon-optimized for expression in S. cerevisiae
  Cloning method: Restriction Enzyme; 5′ cloning site BsmBI (destroyed during cloning); 3′ cloning site BsmBI (destroyed during cloning)
  Sequencing primers: 5′ CCTGGCCTTTTGCTGGCC; 3′ CCAGTAATGACCTCAGAACTC
Terms and licenses: Academic/Nonprofit Terms; Industry Terms: Not Available to Industry
Depositor comments: The gene was codon-optimized for expression in S. cervisiae and cloned into the vector using Goden Gate. The plasmid is Golden Gate Cloning compatible. Please visit https://doi.org/10.1101/2021.09.27.462023 for bioRxiv preprint.
How to cite: pYCTK015 was a gift from Victor Sourjik (Addgene plasmid # 176719 ; http://n2t.net/addgene:176719 ; RRID:Addgene_176719)
