>Addgene plasmid #176719 | pYCTK015 | depositor partial sequence | sequence record 342487 | mfalpha1Lt
ATGTTGAAATCTTTCTCTTTGTTCTTAGCCTTTGCTTTAACTTCTATTACAGTTTCTGCTGCTCCAATTA
ATATTACTGATTCTGATCCAGTTATTCCAAGAGAATCTATTTGTGGTTTCTTAGATTTAACAGATGCTGA
AGATTTGGCATTATTACCTGTTTCTAATGGTACTCATTCTGGTATTTTAGTTGTTAATACAACTATTTTA
GCTCAAGCTTTTGGTTCAGATGATATTTTGACAAAAAGAGATGCAAATGCAGAGGCAGAAGCTGATCCTT
GGAGATGGTTATCACTTTCTAGAGGCCAACCAATGTACAAAAGAGATGCCAATGCCGAAGCAGATGCAGA
ACCTTGGCGTTGGCTAAGTTTGTCCAGAGGTCAGCCAATGTATAAGAGAGATGCTAATGCTGAAGCTGAT
GCTGAACCATGGAGATGGTTGTCTTTGTCACGTGGTCAACCGATGTATAAACGTGATGCTAATGCTGAAG
CCGATGCGGAGCCATGGAGGTGGCTGTCTTTAGCAAGAGGACAACCTATGTACTAA
